Addgene plasmid #102415: EFR Y877F (17)
Purpose: fluorescent tagging. Plant expression of EFR Y877F (17)
Depositing lab: Silke Robatzek. Depositing organization: Sainsbury Laboratory, Norwich.
Backbone
  Vector backbone: pEarleyGate103
  Vector type: Plant Expression
Growth in bacteria
  Bacterial resistance: Kanamycin, 50 μg/mL
  Growth temperature: 37°C
  Growth strain: DH5alpha
  Copy number: Unknown
Gene/Insert
  Gene/Insert name: EFR
  Species: A. thaliana (mustard weed)
  Mutation: Y877F
  Entrez Gene: EFR (a.k.a. AT5G20480, EF-TU receptor, F7C8.70, F7C8_70)
  Promoter: 35S
  Tag / fusion protein: mgfp5 (C terminal on backbone); 6xHis (C terminal on backbone)
  Cloning method: Gateway Cloning
Terms and licenses: Academic/Nonprofit Terms; Industry Terms: Not Available to Industry
How to cite: EFR Y877F (17) was a gift from Silke Robatzek (Addgene plasmid # 102415 ; http://n2t.net/addgene:102415 ; RRID:Addgene_102415)
