[The description below was written by a language model from this plasmid's Addgene catalogue record and pLannotate feature annotations shown in this document.]
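Description:
EFR Y877F (17) is a plant expression construct built on pEarleyGate103, a Gateway-compatible binary T-DNA vector for Agrobacterium-mediated delivery. The 13,886 nt plasmid carries a ColE1/pMB1-type origin with a pBR322 bom site for propagation in E. coli. The pVS1 replication module (oriV, RepA and the StaA stability protein) maintains it in Agrobacterium. Bacterial selection is by kanamycin through an aminoglycoside phosphotransferase gene located outside the T-DNA borders.

Between the nopaline-type left and right border repeats lie two plant cassettes. The first uses the CaMV 35S promoter to drive the Arabidopsis thaliana EFR coding sequence. EFR is the pattern-recognition receptor kinase that perceives bacterial elongation factor Tu and triggers PAMP-induced immune signalling. The catalogue entry states that the insert carries a Y877F substitution, replacing a tyrosine with non-phosphorylatable phenylalanine; the feature table does not itself annotate the mutation. The open reading frame is flanked by attB1 and attB2 sites left by Gateway recombination. It continues in frame into the backbone-encoded mgfp5, a plant-adapted GFP lacking a cryptic intron, and then a polyhistidine tag, recorded as 6xHis in the catalogue. The octopine synthase terminator closes the cassette. The CaMV-derived fragments annotated upstream of the 35S promoter probably reflect viral sequence carried along with the promoter region rather than a functional gene. The second cassette places the bar gene, encoding phosphinothricin acetyltransferase, under the mannopine synthase promoter and terminator, so transformed plants can be selected with glufosinate-type herbicides.

The stated purpose is fluorescent tagging and plant expression. The construct would therefore allow the localisation and behaviour of this EFR point mutant to be followed in plant cells, and the His tag offers an affinity handle.
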