Features (pLannotate 1.2.2; 24 found; start..end, strand, type, name):
     47..392     +  promoter       CaMV 35S promoter: strong constitutive promoter from cauliflower mosaic virus
    404..428     +  protein_bind   attB1: mutant version of attB; recombination site for the Gateway® BP reaction BP Clonase™
    449..3541    +  CDS            EFR: EFR_ARATH - Experimental evidence at protein level: Swiss-Prot protein existence level 1. Constitutes the pattern-recognition receptor (PPR) that determines the specific perception of elongation factor Tu (EF-Tu), a potent elicitor of the defense response to pathogen-associated molecular patterns (PAMPs); phosphorylates BIK1 upon elicitation to regulate immune responses such as defense hormone expression (e.g. jasmonic acid (JA) and salicylic acid (SA)) (PubMed:29649442). Reduces transformation by Rhizobium radiobacter probably by inducing plant defense during the interaction. Binding to the e
   3558..3582    -  protein_bind   attB2: mutant version of attB; recombination site for the Gateway® BP reaction BP Clonase™
   3605..4315    +  CDS            mgfp5: GFP with folding enhancement mutations; mgfp5; suitable for expression in plants due to removal of a cryptic intron
   4321..4339    +  CDS            9xHis (fragment): 9xHis affinity tag
   4397..5104    +  terminator     OCS terminator: octopine synthase terminator
   5105..5125    +  misc_feature   MCS (fragment): pUC18/19 multiple cloning site
   5128..5282    +  CDS            lacZα (fragment): LacZα fragment of β-galactosidase; lacZ fragment
   5348..5372    +  misc_feature   RB T-DNA repeat: right border repeat from nopaline C58 T-DNA
   5712..6113    +  CDS            Y4CG_SINFN (fragment): Protein inferred from homology: Swiss-Prot protein existence level 3. From Sinorhizobium fredii (strain NBRC 101917 / NGR234).
   6673..7302    +  CDS            pVS1 StaA: stability protein from the Pseudomonas plasmid pVS1 (Heeb et al., 2000)
   7731..8804    +  CDS            pVS1 RepA: replication protein from the Pseudomonas plasmid pVS1 (Heeb et al., 2000)
   8870..9064    +  rep_origin     pVS1 oriV: origin of replication for the Pseudomonas plasmid pVS1 (Heeb et al., 2000)
   9267..9306    +  CDS            rop (fragment): Rop protein, which maintains plasmids at low copy number; rop
   9408..9548    +  misc_feature   bom: basis of mobility region from pBR322
   9734..10322   -  rep_origin     ori: high-copy-number ColE1/pMB1/pBR322/pUC origin of replication
  10409..11203   -  CDS            KanR: aminoglycoside phosphotransferase; aphA-3; confers resistance to kanamycin
  11628..11652   +  misc_feature   LB T-DNA repeat: left border repeat from nopaline C58 T-DNA
  11738..11990   -  terminator     MAS terminator: mannopine synthase terminator
  12003..12551   -  CDS            bar: PAT_STRHY - Experimental evidence at protein level: Swiss-Prot protein existence level 1. Inactivates phosphinothricin (PPT) by transfer of an acetyl group from acetyl CoA. Can also acetylate demethylphosphinothricin but not PTT or glutamate. This enzyme is an effector of phosphinothricin tripeptide (PTT or bialaphos) resistance. From Streptomyces hygroscopicus. Introduced by genetic manipulation and expressed in glufosinate-tolerant maize by Dekalb Genetics.
  12557..12937   -  promoter       MAS promoter: mannopine synthase promoter (Velten et al., 1984)
  12937..13749   +  CDS            IBMP_CAMVB (fragment): Experimental evidence at protein level: Swiss-Prot protein existence level 1. Enhances the ribosomal termination-reinitiation event leading to the translation of major open reading frames on the polycistronic viral RNAs. From Cauliflower mosaic virus (strain Bari 1) (CaMV).
  13751..13885   +  CDS            IBMP_CAMVB (fragment): Experimental evidence at protein level: Swiss-Prot protein existence level 1. Enhances the ribosomal termination-reinitiation event leading to the translation of major open reading frames on the polycistronic viral RNAs. From Cauliflower mosaic virus (strain Bari 1) (CaMV).
>Addgene plasmid #102415 | EFR Y877F (17) | addgene full sequence | sequence record 197842 | Addgene NGS Result
ACTCCAAAAATGTCAAAGATACAGTCTCAGAAGACCAAAGGGCTATTGAGACTTTTCAACAAAGGATAAT
TTCGGGAAACCTCCTCGGATTCCATTGCCCAGCTATCTGTCACTTCATCGAAAGGACAGTAGAAAAGGAA
GGTGGCTCCTACAAATGCCATCATTGCGATAAAGGAAAGGCTATCATTCAAGATCTCTCTGCCGACAGTG
GTCCCAAAGATGGACCCCCACCCACGAGGAGCATCGTGGAAAAAGAAGACGTTCCAACCACGTCTTCAAA
GCAAGTGGATTGATGTGACATCTCCACTGACGTAAGGGATGACGCACAATCCCACTATCCTTCGCAAGAC
CCTTCCTCTATATAAGGAAGTTCATTTCATTTGGAGAGGACACGCTCGAGATCACAAGTTTGTACAAAAA
AGCAGGCTCCGCGGCCGCCCCCTTCACCATGAAGCTGTCCTTTTCACTTGTTTTCAATGCTCTCACGTTG
CTTCTTCAAGTTTGCATCTTTGCTCAAGCCAGGTTTTCTAATGAGACTGATATGCAAGCTTTGCTTGAGT
TCAAGTCTCAAGTTTCTGAAAACAACAAGAGAGAGGTCTTGGCTTCATGGAATCACTCCTCCCCATTTTG
TAATTGGATTGGAGTCACATGTGGCCGCAGGAGAGAAAGAGTTATAAGTTTGAACCTTGGAGGATTCAAG
TTAACCGGTGTGATCTCACCCTCCATTGGTAATCTCTCCTTTCTTAGATTACTTAATCTTGCAGACAACT
CTTTTGGAAGTACCATCCCTCAAAAGGTGGGAAGGCTATTTAGGCTTCAGTACTTGAACATGAGCTATAA
TCTTCTCGAAGGAAGGATTCCGTCTAGTCTTTCTAACTGCTCTAGACTGTCGACCGTTGATTTATCGTCA
AACCATCTTGGACATGGTGTTCCTTCAGAACTAGGTTCACTTTCTAAGCTTGCCATTCTGGATCTTAGCA
AAAACAACCTTACTGGAAATTTTCCTGCATCTTTAGGAAACTTGACGTCACTTCAGAAGCTTGACTTTGC
ATATAACCAGATGAGAGGTGAGATTCCAGACGAAGTAGCTAGATTGACTCAAATGGTGTTTTTCCAAATA
GCACTGAATAGTTTTTCAGGTGGTTTTCCTCCTGCATTGTACAACATCTCCTCTCTTGAGTCTCTATCTC
TAGCTGACAATAGCTTTTCGGGTAATCTTAGGGCTGATTTTGGTTATCTTCTACCAAATCTAAGAAGACT
TCTTTTGGGAACAAATCAGTTCACTGGAGCTATTCCCAAAACACTTGCCAATATCTCAAGCCTTGAAAGG
TTTGATATCTCATCTAATTACCTGTCTGGTAGTATCCCTTTGAGCTTTGGAAAGTTACGTAATCTGTGGT
GGTTAGGGATTCGTAATAACTCTCTTGGAAATAACTCGTCCAGTGGTCTTGAATTTATTGGGGCTGTGGC
GAACTGCACTCAATTAGAGTACTTAGATGTTGGTTACAATAGACTTGGAGGTGAGCTTCCTGCTTCTATA
GCCAATCTGTCCACTACATTGACTAGTCTGTTCCTTGGACAAAATCTTATCTCTGGAACCATTCCTCATG
ACATCGGGAATCTTGTAAGCCTGCAAGAACTCAGCTTAGAAACAAATATGTTGAGTGGAGAACTTCCCGT
CTCTTTCGGGAAGCTTTTGAACTTGCAGGTTGTGGATCTGTATTCAAATGCAATATCGGGGGAAATACCA
TCTTATTTTGGCAACATGACTCGGTTGCAGAAGCTCCATTTGAATAGCAATAGTTTCCACGGAAGAATCC
CTCAGAGTCTTGGACGTTGTCGATACTTGCTAGACCTGTGGATGGATACAAATAGGTTGAATGGGACTAT
ACCTCAGGAAATACTGCAAATTCCATCCCTCGCTTACATAGATTTGTCAAACAATTTCTTGACAGGCCAT
TTTCCAGAAGAAGTTGGAAAGTTAGAACTTCTTGTTGGACTAGGTGCTTCGTACAACAAATTATCAGGAA
AGATGCCACAAGCTATAGGGGGTTGTCTTTCGATGGAATTTCTCTTTATGCAAGGAAATTCGTTTGACGG
AGCCATTCCAGATATAAGCCGGTTGGTAAGCCTAAAGAATGTTGACTTCTCCAACAACAATCTCTCTGGC
CGGATACCTCGATATCTGGCCAGTCTTCCTTCGCTGCGAAATCTGAATCTTTCTATGAACAAGTTTGAGG
GAAGGGTGCCAACAACAGGAGTGTTTCGAAATGCTACAGCAGTTTCTGTTTTTGGTAACACAAATATTTG
CGGAGGCGTCCGAGAAATGCAACTAAAGCCATGCATTGTACAGGCATCTCCAAGGAAGAGAAAGCCTCTG
TCAGTTAGAAAGAAAGTTGTCAGTGGTATTTGTATAGGTATAGCTTCGCTTTTGTTAATCATAATTGTGG
CTTCTCTGTGTTGGTTCATGAAGAGGAAAAAGAAAAACAATGCCAGTGATGGTAACCCATCTGATTCTAC
TACTTTGGGGATGTTCCATGAGAAGGTAAGTTATGAAGAGCTTCATAGTGCAACAAGTCGCTTCTCTTCA
ACCAATTTGATTGGTTCAGGCAATTTCGGTAATGTGTTTAAAGGATTGCTTGGCCCTGAGAATAAACTCG
TCGCGGTTAAAGTTTTGAACCTCCTAAAGCATGGAGCGACGAAAAGCTTTATGGCGGAATGTGAAACCTT
CAAGGGTATACGACATCGTAACCTTGTAAAACTGATAACGGTTTGTTCAAGCCTTGATTCCGAGGGAAAT
GATTTCAGAGCTCTGGTCTATGAGTTCATGCCAAAAGGAAGTCTGGATATGTGGCTGCAGCTAGAAGATC
TGGAAAGGGTAAACGATCACTCGAGATCTTTAACACCCGCAGAGAAACTCAACATAGCAATAGATGTGGC
TTCAGCTTTGGAGTATCTGCACGTTCATTGTCATGACCCTGTAGCTCACTGTGATATTAAGCCAAGCAAC
ATTCTTCTAGACGATGATCTGACTGCTCATGTTAGTGACTTTGGTTTGGCTCAGCTCCTCTATAAATTCG
ATCGAGAATCCTTTCTAAACCAGTTTAGTTCTGCTGGTGTCAGAGGCACCATTGGCTATGCCGCGCCAGA
GTATGGAATGGGAGGCCAACCATCAATACAAGGAGATGTGTACAGCTTCGGAATTCTACTTTTGGAGATG
TTTAGTGGAAAGAAACCAACAGATGAATCATTTGCAGGCGATTATAACCTCCACAGCTACACAAAGTCTA
TATTATCGGGTTGCACGAGCAGTGGAGGCAGCAACGCCATTGATGAGGGGTTGAGACTGGTTTTGCAGGT
GGGGATAAAGTGTTCTGAAGAATATCCGAGGGATAGGATGAGAACGGATGAAGCAGTACGAGAATTAATC
TCAATAAGATCTAAGTTCTTCAGTTCCAAGACGACTATTACAGAGAGTCCTCGAGATGCTCCGCAAAGTT
CTCCTCAGGAATGGATGTTAAATACGGACATGCATACTATGAAGGGTGGGCGCGCCGACCCAGCTTTCTT
GTACAAAGTGGTGCTCGAGATGGTAGATCTGACTAGTAAAGGAGAAGAACTTTTCACTGGAGTTGTCCCA
ATTCTTGTTGAATTAGATGGTGATGTTAATGGGCACAAATTTTCTGTCAGTGGAGAGGGTGAAGGTGATG
CAACATACGGAAAACTTACCCTTAAATTTATTTGCACTACTGGAAAACTACCTGTTCCGTGGCCAACACT
TGTCACTACTTTCTCTTATGGTGTTCAATGCTTTTCAAGATACCCAGATCATATGAAGCGGCACGACTTC
TTCAAGAGCGCCATGCCTGAGGGATACGTGCAGGAGAGGACCATCTTCTTCAAGGACGACGGGAACTACA
AGACACGTGCTGAAGTCAAGTTTGAGGGAGACACCCTCGTCAACAGGATCGAGCTTAAGGGAATCGATTT
CAAGGAGGACGGAAACATCCTCGGCCACAAGTTGGAATACAACTACAACTCCCACAACGTATACATCATG
GCCGACAAGCAAAAGAACGGCATCAAAGCCAACTTCAAGACCCGCCACAACATCGAAGACGGCGGCGTGC
AACTCGCTGATCATTATCAACAAAATACTCCAATTGGCGATGGCCCTGTCCTTTTACCAGACAACCATTA
CCTGTCCACACAATCTGCCCTTTCGAAAGATCCCAACGAAAAGAGAGACCACATGGTCCTTCTTGAGTTT
GTAACAGCTGCTGGGATTACACATGGCATGGATGAACTATACAAAGCTAGCCACCACCACCACCACCACG
TGTGACCTAGGTGAGTCTAGAGAGTTAATTAAGACCCGGGACTAGTCCCTAGAGTCCTGCTTTAATGAGA
TATGCGAGACGCCTATGATCGCATGATATTTGCTTTCAATTCTGTTGTGCACGTTGTAAAAAACCTGAGC
ATGTGTAGCTCAGATCCTTACCGCCGGTTTCGGTTCATTCTAATGAATATATCACCCGTTACTATCGTAT
TTTTATGAATAATATTCTCCGTTCAATTTACTGATTGTACCCTACTACTTATATGTACAATATTAAAATG
AAAACAATATATTGTGCTGAATAGGTTTATAGCGACATCTATGATAGAGCGCCACAATAACAAACAATTG
CGTTTTATTATTACAAATCCAATTTTAAAAAAAGCGGCAGAACCGGTCAAACCTAAAAGACTGATTACAT
AAATCTTATTCAAATTTCAAAAGTGCCCCAGGGGCTAGTATCTACGACACACCGAGCGGCGAACTAATAA
CGCTCACTGAAGGGAACTCCGGTTCCCCGCCGGCGCGCATGGGTGAGATTCCTTGAAGTTGAGTATTGGC
CGTCCGCTCTACCGAAAGTTACGGGCACCATTCAACCCGGTCCAGCACGGCGGCCGGGTAACCGACTTGC
TGCCCCGAGAATTATGCAGCATTTTTTTGGTGTATGTGGGCCCCAAATGAAGTGCAGGTCAAACCTTGAC
AGTGACGACAAATCGTTGGGCGGGTCCAGGGCGAATTTTGCGACAACATGTCGAGGCTCAGCAGGACCTG
CAGGCATGCAAGCTTGGCACTGGCCGTCGTTTTACAACGTCGTGACTGGGAAAACCCTGGCGTTACCCAA
CTTAATCGCCTTGCAGCACATCCCCCTTTCGCCAGCTGGCGTAATAGCGAAGAGGCCCGCACCGATCGCC
CTTCCCAACAGTTGCGCAGCCTGAATGGCGAATGCTAGAGCAGCTTGAGCTTGGATCAGATTGTCGTTTC
CCGCCTTCAGTTTAAACTATCAGTGTTTGACAGGATATATTGGCGGGTAAACCTAAGAGAAAAGAGCGTT
TATTAGAATAATCGGATATTTAAAAGGGCGTGAAAAGGTTTATCCGTTCGTCCATTTGTATGTGCATGCC
AACCACAGGGTTCCCCTCGGGATCAAAGTACTTTGATCCAACCCCTCCGCTGCTATAGTGCAGTCGGCTT
CTGACGTTCAGTGCAGCCGTCTTCTGAAAACGACATGTCGCACAAGTCCTAAGTTACGCGACAGGCTGCC
GCCCTGCCCTTTTCCTGGCGTTTTCTTGTCGCGTGTTTTAGTCGCATAAAGTAGAATACTTGCGACTAGA
ACCGGAGACATTACGCCATGAACAAGAGCGCCGCCGCTGGCCTGCTGGGCTATGCCCGCGTCAGCACCGA
CGACCAGGACTTGACCAACCAACGGGCCGAACTGCACGCGGCCGGCTGCACCAAGCTGTTTTCCGAGAAG
ATCACCGGCACCAGGCGCGACCGCCCGGAGCTGGCCAGGATGCTTGACCACCTACGCCCTGGCGACGTTG
TGACAGTGACCAGGCTAGACCGCCTGGCCCGCAGCACCCGCGACCTACTGGACATTGCCGAGCGCATCCA
GGAGGCCGGCGCGGGCCTGCGTAGCCTGGCAGAGCCGTGGGCCGACACCACCACGCCGGCCGGCCGCATG
GTGTTGACCGTGTTCGCCGGCATTGCCGAGTTCGAGCGTTCCCTAATCATCGACCGCACCCGGAGCGGGC
GCGAGGCCGCCAAGGCCCGAGGCGTGAAGTTTGGCCCCCGCCCTACCCTCACCCCGGCACAGATCGCGCA
CGCCCGCGAGCTGATCGACCAGGAAGGCCGCACCGTGAAAGAGGCGGCTGCACTGCTTGGCGTGCATCGC
TCGACCCTGTACCGCGCACTTGAGCGCAGCGAGGAAGTGACGCCCACCGAGGCCAGGCGGCGCGGTGCCT
TCCGTGAGGACGCATTGACCGAGGCCGACGCCCTGGCGGCCGCCGAGAATGAACGCCAAGAGGAACAAGC
ATGAAACCGCACCAGGACGGCCAGGACGAACCGTTTTTCATTACCGAAGAGATCGAGGCGGAGATGATCG
CGGCCGGGTACGTGTTCGAGCCGCCCGCGCACGTCTCAACCGTGCGGCTGCATGAAATCCTGGCCGGTTT
GTCTGATGCCAAGCTGGCGGCCTGGCCGGCCAGCTTGGCCGCTGAAGAAACCGAGCGCCGCCGTCTAAAA
AGGTGATGTGTATTTGAGTAAAACAGCTTGCGTCATGCGGTCGCTGCGTATATGATGCGATGAGTAAATA
AACAAATACGCAAGGGGAACGCATGAAGGTTATCGCTGTACTTAACCAGAAAGGCGGGTCAGGCAAGACG
ACCATCGCAACCCATCTAGCCCGCGCCCTGCAACTCGCCGGGGCCGATGTTCTGTTAGTCGATTCCGATC
CCCAGGGCAGTGCCCGCGATTGGGCGGCCGTGCGGGAAGATCAACCGCTAACCGTTGTCGGCATCGACCG
CCCGACGATTGACCGCGACGTGAAGGCCATCGGCCGGCGCGACTTCGTAGTGATCGACGGAGCGCCCCAG
GCGGCGGACTTGGCTGTGTCCGCGATCAAGGCAGCCGACTTCGTGCTGATTCCGGTGCAGCCAAGCCCTT
ACGACATATGGGCCACCGCCGACCTGGTGGAGCTGGTTAAGCAGCGCATTGAGGTCACGGATGGAAGGCT
ACAAGCGGCCTTTGTCGTGTCGCGGGCGATCAAAGGCACGCGCATCGGCGGTGAGGTTGCCGAGGCGCTG
GCCGGGTACGAGCTGCCCATTCTTGAGTCCCGTATCACGCAGCGCGTGAGCTACCCAGGCACTGCCGCCG
CCGGCACAACCGTTCTTGAATCAGAACCCGAGGGCGACGCTGCCCGCGAGGTCCAGGCGCTGGCCGCTGA
AATTAAATCAAAACTCATTTGAGTTAATGAGGTAAAGAGAAAATGAGCAAAAGCACAAACACGCTAAGTG
CCGGCCGTCCGAGCGCACGCAGCAGCAAGGCTGCAACGTTGGCCAGCCTGGCAGACACGCCAGCCATGAA
GCGGGTCAACTTTCAGTTGCCGGCGGAGGATCACACCAAGCTGAAGATGTACGCGGTACGCCAAGGCAAG
ACCATTACCGAGCTGCTATCTGAATACATCGCGCAGCTACCAGAGTAAATGAGCAAATGAATAAATGAGT
AGATGAATTTTAGCGGCTAAAGGAGGCGGCATGGAAAATCAAGAACAACCAGGCACCGACGCCGTGGAAT
GCCCCATGTGTGGAGGAACGGGCGGTTGGCCAGGCGTAAGCGGCTGGGTTGCCTGCCGGCCCTGCAATGG
CACTGGAACCCCCAAGCCCGAGGAATCGGCGTGAGCGGTCGCAAACCATCCGGCCCGGTACAAATCGGCG
CGGCGCTGGGTGATGACCTGGTGGAGAAGTTGAAGGCCGCGCAGGCCGCCCAGCGGCAACGCATCGAGGC
AGAAGCACGCCCCGGTGAATCGTGGCAAGCGGCCGCTGATCGAATCCGCAAAGAATCCCGGCAACCGCCG
GCAGCCGGTGCGCCGTCGATTAGGAAGCCGCCCAAGGGCGACGAGCAACCAGATTTTTTCGTTCCGATGC
TCTATGACGTGGGCACCCGCGATAGTCGCAGCATCATGGACGTGGCCGTTTTCCGTCTGTCGAAGCGTGA
CCGACGAGCTGGCGAGGTGATCCGCTACGAGCTTCCAGACGGGCACGTAGAGGTTTCCGCAGGGCCGGCC
GGCATGGCCAGTGTGTGGGATTACGACCTGGTACTGATGGCGGTTTCCCATCTAACCGAATCCATGAACC
GATACCGGGAAGGGAAGGGAGACAAGCCCGGCCGCGTGTTCCGTCCACACGTTGCGGACGTACTCAAGTT
CTGCCGGCGAGCCGATGGCGGAAAGCAGAAAGACGACCTGGTAGAAACCTGCATTCGGTTAAACACCACG
CACGTTGCCATGCAGCGTACGAAGAAGGCCAAGAACGGCCGCCTGGTGACGGTATCCGAGGGTGAAGCCT
TGATTAGCCGCTACAAGATCGTAAAGAGCGAAACCGGGCGGCCGGAGTACATCGAGATCGAGCTAGCTGA
TTGGATGTACCGCGAGATCACAGAAGGCAAGAACCCGGACGTGCTGACGGTTCACCCCGATTACTTTTTG
ATCGATCCCGGCATCGGCCGTTTTCTCTACCGCCTGGCACGCCGCGCCGCAGGCAAGGCAGAAGCCAGAT
GGTTGTTCAAGACGATCTACGAACGCAGTGGCAGCGCCGGAGAGTTCAAGAAGTTCTGTTTCACCGTGCG
CAAGCTGATCGGGTCAAATGACCTGCCGGAGTACGATTTGAAGGAGGAGGCGGGGCAGGCTGGCCCGATC
CTAGTCATGCGCTACCGCAACCTGATCGAGGGCGAAGCATCCGCCGGTTCCTAATGTACGGAGCAGATGC
TAGGGCAAATTGCCCTAGCAGGGGAAAAAGGTCGAAAAGGTCTCTTTCCTGTGGATAGCACGTACATTGG
GAACCCAAAGCCGTACATTGGGAACCGGAACCCGTACATTGGGAACCCAAAGCCGTACATTGGGAACCGG
TCACACATGTAAGTGACTGATATAAAAGAGAAAAAAGGCGATTTTTCCGCCTAAAACTCTTTAAAACTTA
TTAAAACTCTTAAAACCCGCCTGGCCTGTGCATAACTGTCTGGCCAGCGCACAGCCGAAGAGCTGCAAAA
AGCGCCTACCCTTCGGTCGCTGCGCTCCCTACGCCCCGCCGCTTCGCGTCGGCCTATCGCGGCCGCTGGC
CGCTCAAAAATGGCTGGCCTACGGCCAGGCAATCTACCAGGGCGCGGACAAGCCGCGCCGTCGCCACTCG
ACCGCCGGCGCCCACATCAAGGCACCCTGCCTCGCGCGTTTCGGTGATGACGGTGAAAACCTCTGACACA
TGCAGCTCCCGGAGACGGTCACAGCTTGTCTGTAAGCGGATGCCGGGAGCAGACAAGCCCGTCAGGGCGC
GTCAGCGGGTGTTGGCGGGTGTCGGGGCGCAGCCATGACCCAGTCACGTAGCGATAGCGGAGTGTATACT
GGCTTAACTATGCGGCATCAGAGCAGATTGTACTGAGAGTGCACCATATGCGGTGTGAAATACCGCACAG
ATGCGTAAGGAGAAAATACCGCATCAGGCGCTCTTCCGCTTCCTCGCTCACTGACTCGCTGCGCTCGGTC
GTTCGGCTGCGGCGAGCGGTATCAGCTCACTCAAAGGCGGTAATACGGTTATCCACAGAATCAGGGGATA
ACGCAGGAAAGAACATGTGAGCAAAAGGCCAGCAAAAGGCCAGGAACCGTAAAAAGGCCGCGTTGCTGGC
GTTTTTCCATAGGCTCCGCCCCCCTGACGAGCATCACAAAAATCGACGCTCAAGTCAGAGGTGGCGAAAC
CCGACAGGACTATAAAGATACCAGGCGTTTCCCCCTGGAAGCTCCCTCGTGCGCTCTCCTGTTCCGACCC
TGCCGCTTACCGGATACCTGTCCGCCTTTCTCCCTTCGGGAAGCGTGGCGCTTTCTCATAGCTCACGCTG
TAGGTATCTCAGTTCGGTGTAGGTCGTTCGCTCCAAGCTGGGCTGTGTGCACGAACCCCCCGTTCAGCCC
GACCGCTGCGCCTTATCCGGTAACTATCGTCTTGAGTCCAACCCGGTAAGACACGACTTATCGCCACTGG
CAGCAGCCACTGGTAACAGGATTAGCAGAGCGAGGTATGTAGGCGGTGCTACAGAGTTCTTGAAGTGGTG
GCCTAACTACGGCTACACTAGAAGGACAGTATTTGGTATCTGCGCTCTGCTGAAGCCAGTTACCTTCGGA
AAAAGAGTTGGTAGCTCTTGATCCGGCAAACAAACCACCGCTGGTAGCGGTGGTTTTTTTGTTTGCAAGC
AGCAGATTACGCGCAGAAAAAAAGGATCTCAAGAAGATCCTTTGATCTTTTCTACGGGGTCTGACGCTCA
GTGGAACGAAAACTCACGTTAAGGGATTTTGGTCATGCATTCTAGGTACTAAAACAATTCATCCAGTAAA
ATATAATATTTTATTTTCTCCCAATCAGGCTTGATCCCCAGTAAGTCAAAAAATAGCTCGACATACTGTT
CTTCCCCGATATCCTCCCTGATCGACCGGACGCAGAAGGCAATGTCATACCACTTGTCCGCCCTGCCGCT
TCTCCCAAGATCAATAAAGCCACTTACTTTGCCATCTTTCACAAAGATGTTGCTGTCTCCCAGGTCGCCG
TGGGAAAAGACAAGTTCCTCTTCGGGCTTTTCCGTCTTTAAAAAATCATACAGCTCGCGCGGATCTTTAA
ATGGAGTGTCTTCTTCCCAGTTTTCGCAATCCACATCGGCCAGATCGTTATTCAGTAAGTAATCCAATTC
GGCTAAGCGGCTGTCTAAGCTATTCGTATAGGGACAATCCGATATGTCGATGGAGTGAAAGAGCCTGATG
CACTCCGCATACAGCTCGATAATCTTTTCAGGGCTTTGTTCATCTTCATACTCTTCCGAGCAAAGGACGC
CATCGGCCTCACTCATGAGCAGATTGCTCCAGCCATCATGCCGTTCAAAGTGCAGGACCTTTGGAACAGG
CAGCTTTCCTTCCAGCCATAGCATCATGTCCTTTTCCCGTTCCACATCATAGGTGGTCCCTTTATACCGG
CTGTCCGTCATTTTTAAATATAGGTTTTCATTTTCTCCCACCAGCTTATATACCTTAGCAGGAGACATTC
CTTCCGTATCTTTTACGCAGCGGTATTTTTCGATCAGTTTTTTCAATTCCGGTGATATTCTCATTTTAGC
CATTTATTATTTCCTTCCTCTTTTCTACAGTATTTAAAGATACCCCAAGAAGCTAATTATAACAAGACGA
ACTCCAATTCACTGTTCCTTGCATTCTAAAACCTTAAATACCAGAAAACAGCTTTTTCAAAGTTGTTTTC
AAAGTTGGCGTATAACATAGTATCGACGGAGCCGATTTTGAAACCGCGGTGATCACAGGCAGCAACGCTC
TGTCATCGTTACAATCAACATGCTACCCTCCGCGAGATCATCCGTGTTTCAAACCCGGCAGCTTAGTTGC
CGTTCTTCCGAATAGCATCGGTAACATGAGCAAAGTCTGCCGCCTTACAACGGCTCTCCCGCTGACGCCG
TCCCGGACTGATGGGCTGCCTGTATCGAGTGGTGATTTTGTGCCGAGCTGCCGGTCGGGGAGCTGTTGGC
TGGCTGGTGGCAGGATATATTGTGGTGTAAACAAATTGACGCTTAGACAACTTAATAACACATTGCGGAC
GTTTTTAATGTACTGAATTAACGCCGAATTAATTCGAGCTCGGATCTGATAATTTATTTGAAAATTCATA
AGAAAAGCAAACGTTACATGAATTGATGAAACAATACAAAGACAGATAAAGCCACGCACATTTAGGATAT
TGGCCGAGATTACTGAATATTGAGTAAGATCACGGAATTTCTGACAGGAGCATGTCTTCAATTCAGCCCA
AATGGCAGTTGAAATACTCAAACCGCCCCATATGCAGGAGCGGATCATTCATTGTTTGTTTGGTTGCCTT
TGCCAACATGGGAGTCCAAGATTCTGCAGTCAAATCTCGGTGACGGGCAGGACCGGACGGGGCGGTACCG
GCAGGCTGAAGTCCAGCTGCCAGAAACCCACGTCATGCCAGTTCCCGTGCTTGAAGCCGGCCGCCCGCAG
CATGCCGCGGGGGGCATATCCGAGCGCCTCGTGCATGCGCACGCTCGGGTCGTTGGGCAGCCCGATGACA
GCGACCACGCTCTTGAAGCCCTGTGCCTCCAGGGACTTCAGCAGGTGGGTGTAGAGCGTGGAGCCCAGTC
CCGTCCGCTGGTGGCGGGGGGAGACGTACACGGTCGACTCGGCCGTCCAGTCGTAGGCGTTGCGTGCCTT
CCAGGGGCCCGCGTAGGCGATGCCGGCGACCTCGCCGTCCACCTCGGCGACGAGCCAGGGATAGCGCTCC
CGCAGACGGACGAGGTCGTCCGTCCACTCCTGCGGTTCCTGCGGCTCGGTACGGAAGTTGACCGTGCTTG
TCTCGATGTAGTGGTTGACGATGGTGCAGACCGCCGGCATGTCCGCCTCGGTGGCACGGCGGATGTCGGC
CGGGCGTCGTTCTGGGCTCATCGATTCGATTTGGTGTATCGAGATTGGTTATGAAATTCAGATGCTAGTG
TAATGTATTGGTAATTTGGGAAGATATAATAGGAAGCAAGGCTATTTATCCATTTCTGAAAAGGCGAAAT
GGCGTCACCGCGAGCGTCACGCGCATTCCGTTCTTGCTGTAAAGCGTTGTTTGGTACACTTTTGACTAGC
GAGGCTTGGCGTGTCAGCGTATCTATTCAAAAGTCGTTAATGGCTGCGGATCAAGAAAAAGTTGGAATAG
AAACAGAATACCCGCGAAATTCAGGCCCGGTTGCCATGTCCTACACGCCGAAATAAACGACCAAATTAGT
AGAAAAATAAAAACTGACTCGGATACTTACGTCACGTCTTGCGCACTGATTTGAAAAATCTCAGAATTCC
AATCCCACAAAAATCTGAGCTTAACAGCACAGTTGCTCCTCTCAGAGCAGAATCGGGTATTCAACACCCT
CATATCAACTACTACGTTGTGTATAACGGTCCACATGCCGGTATATACGATGACTGGGGTTGTACAAAGG
CGGCAACAAACGGCGTTCCCGGAGTTGCACACAAGAAATTTGCCACTATTACAGAGGCAAGAGCAGCAGC
TGACGCGTACACAACAAGTCAGCAAACAGACAGGTTGAACTTCATCCCCAAAGGAGAAGCTCAACTCAAG
CCCAAGAGCTTTGCTAAGGCCCTAACAAGCCCACCAAAGCAAAAAGCCCACTGGCTCACGCTAGGAACCA
AAAGGCCCAGCAGTGATCCAGCCCCAAAAGAGATCTCCTTTGCCCCGGAGATTACAATGGACGATTTCCT
CTATCTTTACGATCTAGGAAGGAAGTTCGAAGGTGAAGGTGACGACACTATGTTCACCACTGATAATGAG
AAGGTTAGCCTCTTCAATTTCAGAAAGAATGCTGACCCACAGATGGTTAGAGAGGCCTACGCAGCAGGTC
TCATCAAGACGATCTACCCGAGTAACAATCTCCAGGAGATCAAATACCTTCCCAAGAAGGTTAAAGATGC
AGTCAAAAGATTCAGGACTAATTGCATCAAGAACACAGAGAAAGACATATTTCTCAAGATCAGAAGTACT
ATTCCAGTATGGACGATTCAAGGCTTGCTTCATAAACCAAGGCAAGTAATAGAGATTGGAGTCTCTAAAA
AGGTAGTTCCTACTGAATCTAAGGCCATGCATGGAGTCTAAGATTCAAATCGAGGATCTAACAGAACTCG
CCGTGAAGACTGGCGAACAGTTCATACAGAGTCTTTTACGACTCAATGACAAGAAGAAAATCTTCGTCAA
CATGGTGGAGCACGACACTCTGGTCT
